>Addgene plasmid #179927 | pCAG-HP1γ-M158V-EGFP | addgene full sequence | sequence record 436345 | Addgene NGS Result
GTCGACATTGATTATTGACTAGTTATTAATAGTAATCAATTACGGGGTCATTAGTTCATAGCCCATATAT
GGAGTTCCGCGTTACATAACTTACGGTAAATGGCCCGCCTGGCTGACCGCCCAACGACCCCCGCCCATTG
ACGTCAATAATGACGTATGTTCCCATAGTAACGCCAATAGGGACTTTCCATTGACGTCAATGGGTGGAGT
ATTTACGGTAAACTGCCCACTTGGCAGTACATCAAGTGTATCATATGCCAAGTACGCCCCCTATTGACGT
CAATGACGGTAAATGGCCCGCCTGGCATTATGCCCAGTACATGACCTTATGGGACTTTCCTACTTGGCAG
TACATCTACGTATTAGTCATCGCTATTACCATGGTCGAGGTGAGCCCCACGTTCTGCTTCACTCTCCCCA
TCTCCCCCCCCTCCCCACCCCCAATTTTGTATTTATTTATTTTTTAATTATTTTGTGCAGCGATGGGGGC
GGGGGGGGGGGGGGGGGGCGGGCGCGGGGGGGGGGGGGGGGGGGGGGGGGGGGGGGGGGGGGGGGGGGGG
GGGGGGGGGGGGGGGGGCGGGGCGGGGCGGAGAGGTGCGGCGGCAGCCAATCAGAGCGGCGCGCTCCGAA
AGTTTCCTTTTATGGCGAGGCGGCGGCGGCGGCGGCCCTATAAAAAGCGAAGCGCGCGGCGGGCGGGAGT
CGCTGCGCGCTGCCTTCGCCCCGTGCCCCGCTCCGCCGCCGCCTCGCGCCGCCCGCCCCGGCTCTGACTG
ACCGCGTTACTCCCACAGGTGAGCGGGCGGGACGGCCCTTCTCCTCCGGGCTGTAATTAGCGCTTGGTTT
AATGACGGCTTGTTTCTTTTCTGTGGCTGCGTGAAAGCCTTGAGGGGCTCCGGGAGGGCCCTTTGTGCGG
GGGGAGCGGCTCGGGGGGTGCGTGCGTGTGTGTGTGCGTGGGGAGCGCCGCGTGCGGCTCCGCGCTGCCC
GGCGGCTGTGAGCGCTGCGGGCGCGGCGCGGGGCTTTGTGCGCTCCGCAGTGTGCGCGAGGGGAGCGCGG
CCGGGGGCGGTGCCCCGCGGTGCGGGGGGGGCTGCGAGGGGAACAAAGGCTGCGTGCGGGGTGTGTGCGT
GGGGGGGTGAGCAGGGGGTGTGGGCGCGTCGGTCGGGCTGCAACCCCCCCTGCACCCCCCTCCCCGAGTT
GCTGAGCACGGCCCGGCTTCGGGTGCGGGGCTCCGTACGGGGCGTGGCGCGGGGCTCGCCGTGCCGGGCG
GGGGGTGGCGGCAGGTGGGGGTGCCGGGCGGGGCGGGGCCGCCTCGGGCCGGGGGGGGGTCGGGGGGGGG
GGGCGGGGGGCCCCGGGGGGCGGGGGGGGGCGGGGGGGAGGGGCGCGGCGGCCCCCGGAGCGCCGGCGGC
TGTCGAGGCGCGGCGAGCCGCAGCCATTGCCTTTTATGGTAATCGTGCGAGAGGGCGCAGGGACTTCCTT
TGTCCCAAATCTGTGCGGAGCCGAAATCTGGGAGGCGCCGCCGCACCCCCTCTAGCGGGCGCGGGGCGAA
GCGGTGCGGCGCCGGCAGGAAGGAAATGGGCGGGGAGGGCCTTCGTGCGTCGCCGCGCCGCCGTCCCCTT
CTCCCTCTCCAGCCTCGGGGCTGTCCGCGGGGGGACGGCTGCCTTCGGGGGGGACGGGGCAGGGCGGGGT
TCGGCTTCTGGCGTGTGACCGGCGGCTCTAGAGCCTCTGCTAACCATGTTCATGCCTTCTTCTTTTTCCT
ACAGCTCCTGGGCAACGTGCTGGTTATTGTGCTGTCTCATCATTTTGGCAAAGAATTCTGCAGTCGACGG
TACCTAAAAAATGGCCTCCAATAAAACTACATTGCAAAAAATGGGAAAGAAACAAAATGGAAAGAGTAAA
AAAGTTGAAGAGGCAGAGCCTGAAGAATTTGTGGTAGAAAAAGTACTGGACCGTCGTGTAGTGAATGGGA
AGGTGGAGTATTTCCTGAAGTGGAAGGGGTTCACAGATGCTGATAATACTTGGGAACCAGAAGAAAATTT
AGATTGTCCAGAATTAATTGAAGCATTTCTTAATTCTCAAAAAGCTGGTAAAGAAAAAGATGGTACAAAA
AGGAAATCTTTATCTGACAGTGAATCTGATGATAGCAAATCGAAGAAGAAGAGAGATGCTGCTGACAAAC
CAAGGGGCTTTGCCAGAGGTCTCGACCCTGAACGAATAATCGGCGCCACAGACAGCAGCGGAGAGTTAAT
GTTTCTCATGAAGTGGAAGGACTCGGACGAGGCCGACTTGGTGCTGGCAAAGGAGGCGAACGTGAAGTGT
CCTCAGATTGTCATTGCCTTCTACGAGGAGCGGCTGACTTGGCATTCTTGTCCTGAAGATGAAGCACAAT
TACCGGTCGCCACCATGGTGAGCAAGGGCGAGGAGCTGTTCACCGGGGTGGTGCCCATCCTGGTCGAGCT
GGACGGCGACGTAAACGGCCACAAGTTCAGCGTGTCCGGCGAGGGCGAGGGCGATGCCACCTACGGCAAG
CTGACCCTGAAGTTCATCTGCACCACCGGCAAGCTGCCCGTGCCCTGGCCCACCCTCGTGACCACCCTGA
CCTACGGCGTGCAGTGCTTCAGCCGCTACCCCGACCACATGAAGCAGCACGACTTCTTCAAGTCCGCCAT
GCCCGAAGGCTACGTCCAGGAGCGCACCATCTTCTTCAAGGACGACGGCAACTACAAGACCCGCGCCGAG
GTGAAGTTCGAGGGCGACACCCTGGTGAACCGCATCGAGCTGAAGGGCATCGACTTCAAGGAGGACGGCA
ACATCCTGGGGCACAAGCTGGAGTACAACTACAACAGCCACAACGTCTATATCATGGCCGACAAGCAGAA
GAACGGCATCAAGGTGAACTTCAAGATCCGCCACAACATCGAGGACGGCAGCGTGCAGCTCGCCGACCAC
TACCAGCAGAACACCCCCATCGGCGACGGCCCCGTGCTGCTGCCCGACAACCACTACCTGAGCACCCAGT
CCGCCCTGAGCAAAGACCCCAACGAGAAGCGCGATCACATGGTCCTGCTGGAGTTCGTGACCGCCGCCGG
GATCACTCTCGGCATGGACGAGCTGTACAAGTAAAGCGGCCGCACTCCTCAGGTGCAGGCTGCCTATCAG
AAGGTGGTGGCTGGTGTGGCCAATGCCCTGGCTCACAAATACCACTGAGATCTTTTTCCCTCTGCCAAAA
ATTATGGGGACATCATGAAGCCCCTTGAGCATCTGACTTCTGGCTAATAAAGGAAATTTATTTTCATTGC
AATAGTGTGTTGGAATTTTTTGTGTCTCTCACTCGGAAGGACATATGGGAGGGCAAATCATTTAAAACAT
CAGAATGAGTATTTGGTTTAGAGTTTGGCAACATATGCCCATATGCTGGCTGCCATGAACAAAGGTTGGC
TATAAAGAGGTCATCAGTATATGAAACAGCCCCCTGCTGTCCATTCCTTATTCCATAGAAAAGCCTTGAC
TTGAGGTTAGATTTTTTTTATATTTTGTTTTGTGTTATTTTTTTCTTTAACATCCCTAAAATTTTCCTTA
CATGTTTTACTAGCCAGATTTTTCCTCCTCTCCTGACTACTCCCAGTCATAGCTGTCCCTCTTCTCTTAT
GGAGATCCCTCGACCTGCAGCCCAAGCTTGGCGTAATCATGGTCATAGCTGTTTCCTGTGTGAAATTGTT
ATCCGCTCACAATTCCACACAACATACGAGCCGGAAGCATAAAGTGTAAAGCCTGGGGTGCCTAATGAGT
GAGCTAACTCACATTAATTGCGTTGCGCTCACTGCCCGCTTTCCAGTCGGGAAACCTGTCGTGCCAGCGG
ATCCGCATCTCAATTAGTCAGCAACCATAGTCCCGCCCCTAACTCCGCCCATCCCGCCCCTAACTCCGCC
CAGTTCCGCCCATTCTCCGCCCCATGGCTGACTAATTTTTTTTATTTATGCAGAGGCCGAGGCCGCCTCG
GCCTCTGAGCTATTCCAGAAGTAGTGAGGAGGCTTTTTTGGAGGCCTAGGCTTTTGCAAAAAGCTAACTT
GTTTATTGCAGCTTATAATGGTTACAAATAAAGCAATAGCATCACAAATTTCACAAATAAAGCATTTTTT
TCACTGCATTCTAGTTGTGGTTTGTCCAAACTCATCAATGTATCTTATCATGTCTGGATCCGCTGCATTA
ATGAATCGGCCAACGCGCGGGGAGAGGCGGTTTGCGTATTGGGCGCTCTTCCGCTTCCTCGCTCACTGAC
TCGCTGCGCTCGGTCGTTCGGCTGCGGCGAGCGGTATCAGCTCACTCAAAGGCGGTAATACGGTTATCCA
CAGAATCAGGGGATAACGCAGGAAAGAACATGTGAGCAAAAGGCCAGCAAAAGGCCAGGAACCGTAAAAA
GGCCGCGTTGCTGGCGTTTTTCCATAGGCTCCGCCCCCCTGACGAGCATCACAAAAATCGACGCTCAAGT
CAGAGGTGGCGAAACCCGACAGGACTATAAAGATACCAGGCGTTTCCCCCTGGAAGCTCCCTCGTGCGCT
CTCCTGTTCCGACCCTGCCGCTTACCGGATACCTGTCCGCCTTTCTCCCTTCGGGAAGCGTGGCGCTTTC
TCATAGCTCACGCTGTAGGTATCTCAGTTCGGTGTAGGTCGTTCGCTCCAAGCTGGGCTGTGTGCACGAA
CCCCCCGTTCAGCCCGACCGCTGCGCCTTATCCGGTAACTATCGTCTTGAGTCCAACCCGGTAAGACACG
ACTTATCGCCACTGGCAGCAGCCACTGGTAACAGGATTAGCAGAGCGAGGTATGTAGGCGGTGCTACAGA
GTTCTTGAAGTGGTGGCCTAACTACGGCTACACTAGAAGAACAGTATTTGGTATCTGCGCTCTGCTGAAG
CCAGTTACCTTCGGAAAAAGAGTTGGTAGCTCTTGATCCGGCAAACAAACCACCGCTGGTAGCGGTGGTT
TTTTTGTTTGCAAGCAGCAGATTACGCGCAGAAAAAAAGGATCTCAAGAAGATCCTTTGATCTTTTCTAC
GGGGTCTGACGCTCAGTGGAACGAAAACTCACGTTAAGGGATTTTGGTCATGAGATTATCAAAAAGGATC
TTCACCTAGATCCTTTTAAATTAAAAATGAAGTTTTAAATCAATCTAAAGTATATATGAGTAAACTTGGT
CTGACAGTTACCAATGCTTAATCAGTGAGGCACCTATCTCAGCGATCTGTCTATTTCGTTCATCCATAGT
TGCCTGACTCCCCGTCGTGTAGATAACTACGATACGGGAGGGCTTACCATCTGGCCCCAGTGCTGCAATG
ATACCGCGAGACCCACGCTCACCGGCTCCAGATTTATCAGCAATAAACCAGCCAGCCGGAAGGGCCGAGC
GCAGAAGTGGTCCTGCAACTTTATCCGCCTCCATCCAGTCTATTAATTGTTGCCGGGAAGCTAGAGTAAG
TAGTTCGCCAGTTAATAGTTTGCGCAACGTTGTTGCCATTGCTACAGGCATCGTGGTGTCACGCTCGTCG
TTTGGTATGGCTTCATTCAGCTCCGGTTCCCAACGATCAAGGCGAGTTACATGATCCCCCATGTTGTGCA
AAAAAGCGGTTAGCTCCTTCGGTCCTCCGATCGTTGTCAGAAGTAAGTTGGCCGCAGTGTTATCACTCAT
GGTTATGGCAGCACTGCATAATTCTCTTACTGTCATGCCATCCGTAAGATGCTTTTCTGTGACTGGTGAG
TACTCAACCAAGTCATTCTGAGAATAGTGTATGCGGCGACCGAGTTGCTCTTGCCCGGCGTCAATACGGG
ATAATACCGCGCCACATAGCAGAACTTTAAAAGTGCTCATCATTGGAAAACGTTCTTCGGGGCGAAAACT
CTCAAGGATCTTACCGCTGTTGAGATCCAGTTCGATGTAACCCACTCGTGCACCCAACTGATCTTCAGCA
TCTTTTACTTTCACCAGCGTTTCTGGGTGAGCAAAAACAGGAAGGCAAAATGCCGCAAAAAAGGGAATAA
GGGCGACACGGAAATGTTGAATACTCATACTCTTCCTTTTTCAATATTATTGAAGCATTTATCAGGGTTA
TTGTCTCATGAGCGGATACATATTTGAATGTATTTAGAAAAATAAACAAATAGGGGTTCCGCGCACATTT
CCCCGAAAAGTGCCACCTGG
Features (pLannotate 1.2.2; 23 found; start..end, strand, type, name):
      4..383     +  enhancer       CMV enhancer: human cytomegalovirus immediate early enhancer
    385..506     +  promoter       chicken β-actin promoter (fragment): contains a 21-bp deletion relative to the standard chicken β-actin promoter
    539..695     +  promoter       chicken β-actin promoter (fragment): contains a 21-bp deletion relative to the standard chicken β-actin promoter
    696..1346    +  intron         chimeric intron (fragment): chimera between introns from chicken β-actin and rabbit β-globin
   1346..1367    +  promoter       chicken β-actin promoter (fragment): contains a 21-bp deletion relative to the standard chicken β-actin promoter
   1364..1754    +  intron         chimeric intron (fragment): chimera between introns from chicken β-actin and rabbit β-globin
   1752..1808    +  CDS            HBB (fragment): HBB_LEPEU - Experimental evidence at protein level: Swiss-Prot protein existence level 1. Involved in oxygen transport from the lung to the various peripheral tissues. From Lepus europaeus (European hare).
   1803..1824    +  misc_feature   MCS (fragment): multiple cloning site
   1831..2379    +  CDS            CBX3: CBX3_HUMAN - Experimental evidence at protein level: Swiss-Prot protein existence level 1. Seems to be involved in transcriptional silencing in heterochromatin-like complexes. Recognizes and binds histone H3 tails methylated at 'Lys-9', leading to epigenetic repression. May contribute to the association of the heterochromatin with the inner nuclear membrane through its interaction with lamin B receptor (LBR). Involved in the formation of functional kinetochore through interaction with MIS12 complex proteins. Contributes to the conversion of local chromatin to a heterochromatin-like repressive
   2395..3114    +  CDS            EGFP: the original enhanced GFP (Yang et al., 1996) mammalian codon-optimized
   3124..3195    +  CDS            HBB (fragment): HBB_PONPY - Experimental evidence at transcript level: Swiss-Prot protein existence level 2. Involved in oxygen transport from the lung to the various peripheral tissues. From Pongo pygmaeus (Bornean orangutan).
   3266..3321    +  polyA_signal   β-globin poly(A) signal: rabbit β-globin polyadenylation signal (Gil and Proudfoot, 1987)
   3706..3722    -  protein_bind   lac operator: The lac repressor binds to the lac operator to inhibit transcription in E. coli. This inhibition can be relieved by adding lactose or isopropyl-β-D-thiogalactopyranoside (IPTG). lac repressor encoded by lacI
   3730..3760    -  promoter       lac promoter: promoter for the E. coli lac operon
   3775..3796    -  protein_bind   CAP binding site: CAP binding activates transcription in the presence of cAMP. E. coli catabolite activator protein
   3809..3848    -  CDS            lacI (fragment): lac repressor; lacI; The lac repressor binds to the lac operator to inhibit transcription in E. coli. This inhibition can be relieved by adding lactose or isopropyl-β-D-thiogalactopyranoside (IPTG).
   3855..3877    +  promoter       SV40 promoter (fragment): SV40 enhancer and early promoter
   3901..4036    +  rep_origin     SV40 ori: SV40 origin of replication
   4056..4190    +  polyA_signal   SV40 poly(A) signal: SV40 polyadenylation signal
   4192..4246    -  CDS            lacI (fragment): lac repressor; lacI; The lac repressor binds to the lac operator to inhibit transcription in E. coli. This inhibition can be relieved by adding lactose or isopropyl-β-D-thiogalactopyranoside (IPTG).
   4429..5017    -  rep_origin     ori: high-copy-number ColE1/pMB1/pBR322/pUC origin of replication
   5188..6048    -  CDS            AmpR: β-lactamase; bla; confers resistance to ampicillin, carbenicillin, and related antibiotics
   6049..6153    -  promoter       AmpR promoter: bla
