[The description below was written by a language model from this plasmid's Addgene catalogue record and pLannotate feature annotations shown in this document.]
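Description:
pCAG-HP1γ-M158V-EGFP is a 6,180 bp mammalian expression plasmid built on the pCAG-eGFP backbone. It is propagated in E. coli as a high-copy plasmid through a ColE1/pUC-type origin and selected with ampicillin via the β-lactamase gene and its native promoter. No mammalian selection marker is annotated, so the vector is suited to transient expression. An SV40 origin fragment is present, which can support episomal replication in cells expressing large T antigen. Remnants of lac regulatory elements and short lacI fragments are backbone leftovers with no evident function.

The payload is the mouse heterochromatin protein HP1γ (Cbx3) carrying an M158V substitution, cloned between EcoRI and AgeI sites so that its coding sequence continues in frame into EGFP at the C terminus. The automated annotation matches the insert to human CBX3, which reflects the close conservation of the orthologues; the catalogue entry gives the species as mouse. Expression is driven by the composite CAG promoter, made up of the CMV immediate-early enhancer, the chicken β-actin promoter and a chimeric chicken β-actin/rabbit β-globin intron, which gives strong, broad expression in mammalian cells. Transcripts are terminated by the rabbit β-globin polyadenylation signal. The short HBB "CDS" hits flanking the cassette are β-globin exon remnants belonging to the CAG and terminator sequences rather than expressed proteins.

The construct allows fluorescent visualisation of the mutant HP1γ protein in living or fixed cells, for example to compare its localisation or behaviour with the wild-type protein. The record does not state the functional consequence of M158V. The associated work concerns heterochromatin loss in neurons.
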