Addgene plasmid #179927: pCAG-HP1γ-M158V-EGFP
Purpose: C terminal fusion of EGFP to mouse HP1γ (Cbx3) containing M158V mutation
Depositing lab: Andrew Newman. Depositing organization: Charite Universitaetsmedizin Berlin. Publication: Glial reactivity and cognitive decline follow chronic heterochromatin loss in neurons. Newman AG, Sharif J, Bessa P, Zaqout S, Brown JP, Richter D, Dannenberg R, Nakayama M, Mueller S, Schaub T, Manickaraj S, Boehm-Sturm P, Ohara O, Koseki H, Singh PB, Tarabykin V. Nat Commun. 2025 Aug 8;16(1):7325. doi: 10.1038/s41467-025-61319-7. PubMed 40781223.
Backbone
  Vector backbone: pCAG-eGFP
  Vector type: Mammalian Expression
Growth in bacteria
  Bacterial resistance: Ampicillin, 100 μg/mL
  Growth temperature: 37°C
  Growth strain: DH5alpha
  Copy number: High Copy
Gene/Insert
  Gene/Insert name: cbx 3 (alt names: HP1γ; HP1g)
  Species: M. musculus (mouse)
  Mutation: M158V
  Entrez Gene: Cbx3 (a.k.a. HP1g, M32)
  Tag / fusion protein: EGFP (C terminal on insert)
  Cloning method: Restriction Enzyme; 5′ cloning site EcoRI (not destroyed); 3′ cloning site AgeI (not destroyed)
  Sequencing primers: 5′ CAG-FW; 3′ EGFP-N
Terms and licenses: Academic/Nonprofit Terms; Industry Terms: Not Available to Industry
How to cite: pCAG-HP1γ-M158V-EGFP was a gift from Andrew Newman (Addgene plasmid # 179927 ; http://n2t.net/addgene:179927 ; RRID:Addgene_179927)
